>Addgene plasmid #13694 | cmv 16 E7 L67K | addgene partial sequence | sequence record 62310 | Bglob-intron-F 5'-ctggtcatcatcctgccttt-3'
GATATACACTGTTTGAGATGAGGATAAAATACTCTGAGTCCAAACCGGGCCCCTCTGCTAACCATGTTCA
TGCCTTCTTCTCTTTCCTACAGCTCCTGGGCAACGTGCTGGTTGTTGTGCTGTCTCATCATTTTGGCAAA
GAATTCCTCGACGGATCTATGCATGGAGATACACCTACATTGCATGAATATATGTTAGATTTGCAACCAG
AGACAACTGATCTCTACTGTTATGAGCAATTAAATGACAGCTCAGAGGAGGAGGATGAAATAGATGGTCC
AGCTGGACAAGCAGAACCGGACAGAGCCCATTACAATATTGTAACCTTTTGTTGCAAGTGTGACTCTACG
CTTCGGAAGTGCGTACAAAGCACACACGTAGACATTCGTACTTTGGAAGACCTGTTAATGGGCACACTAG
GAATTGTGTGCCCCATCTGTTCTCAGAAACCATAATCTACCATGGCGGATCCGTCGAGGAATTCACTCCT
CAGGTGCAGGCTGCCTATCAGAAGGTGGTGGCTGGTGTGGCCAATGCCCTGGCTCACAAATACCACTGAG
ATCTTTTTCCCTCTGCCAAAAATTATGGGGACATCATGAAGCCCCTTGAGCATCTGACTTCTGGCTAATA
AAGGAAATTTATTTTCATTGCAATAGTGTGTTGGAATTTTTTGTGTCTCTCACTCGGAAGGACATATGGG
AGGGCAA
