[The description below was written by a language model from this plasmid's Addgene catalogue record.]
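Description:
cmv 16 E7 L67K is a mammalian expression plasmid built on the pCMV bam neo backbone (about 6.55 kb without insert). It carries a roughly 300 bp insert encoding the E7 oncoprotein of human papillomavirus type 16 with a single amino-acid substitution, leucine 67 to lysine. The record lists the species as human, but the gene is viral (HPV-16 E7). The insert was placed by restriction cloning at the vector's BamHI site; the 5′ junction site was destroyed during cloning, while the 3′ BamHI site remains intact. The plasmid is propagated in E. coli as a high-copy construct under ampicillin selection, and it carries a neomycin resistance marker so that transfected mammalian cells can be selected with G418, allowing stable as well as transient expression.

No feature table is provided, so the regulatory elements are not explicitly catalogued. The backbone and plasmid names indicate a CMV promoter driving the insert, and the listed sequencing primers, which anneal in a beta-globin intron upstream and a beta-globin polyadenylation region downstream, suggest that the cloning site is flanked by those processing elements, which typically aid splicing and 3′ end formation of the transcript. No epitope tag or reporter is recorded.

The record does not state the intended purpose of the L67K mutation. As a point mutant of E7, the construct would typically be used alongside wild-type E7 in structure–function studies, to test how changing this residue affects the protein's activities and its interactions with host cell factors in mammalian cells.
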