Addgene plasmid #13694: cmv 16 E7 L67K
Depositing lab: Karl Munger. Depositing organization: Harvard Medical School.
Backbone
  Vector backbone: pCMV bam neo
  Backbone size w/o insert (bp): 6550
  Vector type: Mammalian Expression
  Selectable markers: Neomycin (select with G418)
Growth in bacteria
  Bacterial resistance: Ampicillin, 100 μg/mL
  Growth temperature: 37°C
  Growth strain: DH5alpha
  Copy number: High Copy
Gene/Insert
  Gene/Insert name: HPV 16 E7 L67K (alt name: HPV 16 E7)
  Species: H. sapiens (human)
  Insert size (bp): 300
  Mutation: aa 67 from L to K
  GenBank ID: AY089955
  Entrez Gene: E7 (a.k.a. HpV16gp2)
  Cloning method: Restriction Enzyme; 5′ cloning site BamH1 (destroyed during cloning); 3′ cloning site BamH1 (not destroyed)
  Sequencing primers: 5′ B glob intron-F; 3′ B glob-pA-R
Terms and licenses: Academic/Nonprofit Terms; Industry Terms: Not Available to Industry
How to cite: cmv 16 E7 L67K was a gift from Karl Munger (Addgene plasmid # 13694 ; http://n2t.net/addgene:13694 ; RRID:Addgene_13694)
